Addgene plasmid #72947: pBP
Purpose: (Empty Backbone) Backbone vector with internal BsmBI removed by site-directed mutagenesis
Depositing lab: Paul Freemont. Depositing organization: Imperial College London. Publication: EcoFlex: A Multifunctional MoClo Kit for E. coli Synthetic Biology. Moore SJ, Lai HE, Kelwick RJ, Chee SM, Bell DJ, Polizzi KM, Freemont PS. ACS Synth Biol. 2016 May 2. 10.1021/acssynbio.6b00031 PubMed 27096716.
Backbone
  Vector backbone: pSB1C3
  Backbone manufacturer: iGEM
  Backbone size (bp): 2070
  Vector type: Synthetic Biology
Growth in bacteria
  Bacterial resistance: Chloramphenicol, 25 μg/mL
  Growth temperature: 37°C
  Growth strain: JM109
  Copy number: High Copy
Gene/Insert
  Gene/Insert name: None
Terms and licenses: Academic/Nonprofit Terms; Industry Terms: Not Available to Industry
How to cite: pBP was a gift from Paul Freemont (Addgene plasmid # 72947 ; http://n2t.net/addgene:72947 ; RRID:Addgene_72947)
