[The description below was written by a language model from this plasmid's Addgene catalogue record and pLannotate feature annotations shown in this document.]
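Description:
pBP is an empty backbone vector for synthetic biology work in E. coli. It is derived from the iGEM standard plasmid pSB1C3 and was deposited as part of the EcoFlex MoClo toolkit. Its defining modification is the removal of an internal BsmBI recognition site by site-directed mutagenesis. BsmBI is a type IIS restriction enzyme commonly used in Golden Gate/MoClo hierarchical assembly, so eliminating the backbone site presumably keeps the vector intact during BsmBI-based assembly reactions, although the record does not spell out this reasoning. No gene or insert is present. The catalogue lists a backbone size of 2,070 bp, while the deposited full sequence is 2,091 nt.

The annotated features are those of a minimal cloning plasmid. A high-copy ColE1/pMB1/pUC-type origin supports replication in E. coli, consistent with the high copy number recorded. Selection relies on the chloramphenicol acetyltransferase (cat) gene, expressed from its native cat promoter and followed by the phage lambda t0 terminator. Two further terminators sit on either side of the cloning region: a his operon terminator at the start of the sequence and a putative bacterial terminator near its end. As in pSB1C3, this arrangement insulates inserted parts from transcriptional read-through to and from the backbone. A BioBrick prefix is annotated next to the latter terminator, reflecting the vector's BioBrick heritage. No BioBrick suffix or type IIS cloning sites are annotated in the feature table. pBP serves as a starting scaffold from which assembly-compatible vectors or part-holding plasmids can be built.
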