Features (pLannotate 1.2.2; 7 found; start..end, strand, type, name):
      2..59      +  terminator     his operon terminator: This putative transcriptin terminator from the E. coli his operon has a 2-bp deletion introduced during synthesis. Its efficiency has not been determined.
    254..842     -  rep_origin     ori: high-copy-number ColE1/pMB1/pBR322/pUC origin of replication
   1025..1119    -  terminator     lambda t0 terminator: transcription terminator from phage lambda
   1143..1799    -  CDS            cat: CAT_ECOLX - Experimental evidence at protein level: Swiss-Prot protein existence level 1. This enzyme is an effector of chloramphenicol resistance in bacteria. From Escherichia coli. This protein is used as a marker in many commonly used cloning vectors, such as pACYC184.
   1800..1897    -  promoter       cat promoter: promoter of the E. coli cat gene encoding chloramphenicol acetyltransferase
   1983..2026    -  terminator     bacterial terminator: putative bacterial transcription terminator
   2029..2048    +  misc_feature   BioBrick prefix: BioBrick prefix for parts that start with "ATG"
>Addgene plasmid #72947 | pBP | depositor full sequence | sequence record 145951 | pBP sequence 2091 bps
GTCCGGCAAAAAAGGGCAAGGTGTCACCACCCTGCCCTTTTTCTTTAAAACCGAAAAGATTACTTCGCGT
TATGCAGGCTTCCTCGCTCACTGACTCGCTGCGCTCGGTCGTTCGGCTGCGGCGAGCGGTATCAGCTCAC
TCAAAGGCGGTAATACGGTTATCCACAGAATCAGGGGATAACGCAGGAAAGAACATGTGAGCAAAAGGCC
AGCAAAAGGCCAGGAACCGTAAAAAGGCCGCGTTGCTGGCGTTTTTCCACAGGCTCCGCCCCCCTGACGA
GCATCACAAAAATCGACGCTCAAGTCAGAGGTGGCGAAACCCGACAGGACTATAAAGATACCAGGCGTTT
CCCCCTGGAAGCTCCCTCGTGCGCTCTCCTGTTCCGACCCTGCCGCTTACCGGATACCTGTCCGCCTTTC
TCCCTTCGGGAAGCGTGGCGCTTTCTCATAGCTCACGCTGTAGGTATCTCAGTTCGGTGTAGGTCGTTCG
CTCCAAGCTGGGCTGTGTGCACGAACCCCCCGTTCAGCCCGACCGCTGCGCCTTATCCGGTAACTATCGT
CTTGAGTCCAACCCGGTAAGACACGACTTATCGCCACTGGCAGCAGCCACTGGTAACAGGATTAGCAGAG
CGAGGTATGTAGGCGGTGCTACAGAGTTCTTGAAGTGGTGGCCTAACTACGGCTACACTAGAAGAACAGT
ATTTGGTATCTGCGCTCTGCTGAAGCCAGTTACCTTCGGAAAAAGAGTTGGTAGCTCTTGATCCGGCAAA
CAAACCACCGCTGGTAGCGGTGGTTTTTTTGTTTGCAAGCAGCAGATTACGCGCAGAAAAAAAGGATCTC
AAGAAGATCCTTTGATCTTTTCTACGGGGTCTGACGCTCAGTGGAACGAAAACTCACGTTAAGGGATTTT
GGTCATGAGATTATCAAAAAGGATCTTCACCTAGATCCTTTTAAATTAAAAATGAAGTTTTAAATCAATC
TAAAGTATATATGAGTAAACTTGGTCTGACAGCTCGAGGCTTGGATTCTCACCAATAAAAAACGCCCGGC
GGCAACCGAGCGTTCTGAACAAATCCAGATGGAGTTCTGAGGTCATTACTGGATCTATCAACAGGAGTCC
AAGCGAGCTCGATATCAAATTACGCCCCGCCCTGCCACTCATCGCAGTACTGTTGTAATTCATTAAGCAT
TCTGCCGACATGGAAGCCATCACAAACGGCATGATGAACCTGAATCGCCAGCGGCATCAGCACCTTGTCG
CCTTGCGTATAATATTTGCCCATGGTGAAAACGGGGGCGAAGAAGTTGTCCATATTGGCCACGTTTAAAT
CAAAACTGGTGAAACTCACCCAGGGATTGGCTGACACGAAAAACATATTCTCAATAAACCCTTTAGGGAA
ATAGGCCAGGTTTTCACCGTAACACGCCACATCTTGCGAATATATGTGTAGAAACTGCCGGAAATCGTCG
TGGTATTCACTCCAGAGCGATGAAAACGTTTCAGTTTGCTCATGGAAAACGGTGTAACAAGGGTGAACAC
TATCCCATATCACCAGCTCACCGTCTTTCATTGCCATACGAAATTCCGGATGAGCATTCATCAGGCGGGC
AAGAATGTGAATAAAGGCCGGATAAAACTTGTGCTTATTTTTCTTTACGGTCTTTAAAAAGGCCGTAATA
TCCAGCTGAACGGTCTGGTTATAGGTACATTGAGCAACTGACTGAAATGCCTCAAAATGTTCTTTACGAT
GCCATTGGGATATATCAACGGTGGTATATCCAGTGATTTTTTTCTCCATTTTAGCTTCCTTAGCTCCTGA
AAATCTCGATAACTCAAAAAATACGCCCGGTAGTGATCTTATTTCATTATGGTGAAAGTTGGAACCTCTT
ACGTGCCCGATCAACTCGAGTGCCACCTGACGTCTAAGAAACCATTATTATCATGACATTAACCTATAAA
AATAGGCGTATCACGAGGCAGAATTTCAGATAAAAAAAATCCTTAGCTTTCGCTAAGGATGATTTCTGGA
ATTCGCGGCCGCTTCTAGAATCTAGAGACGCATATGCACGCATGCCGTCTCATTAGCTGCA
