>Addgene plasmid #72947 | pBP | addgene partial sequence | sequence record 140536 | RNAde-BB-1F 5'-tgccacctgacgtctaagaa-3'
ATAGGCGTATCACGAGGCAGAATTTCAGATAAAAAAAATCCTTAGCTTTCGCTAAGGATGATTTCTGGAA
TTCGCGGCCGCTTCTAGAATCTAGAGACGCATATGCACGCATGCCGTCTCATTAGCTGCAGTCCGGCAAA
AAAGGGCAAGGTGTCACCACCCTGCCCTTTTTCTTTAAAACCGAAAAGATTACTTCGCGTTATGCAGGCT
TCCTCGCTCACTGACTCGCTGCGCTCGGTCGTTCGGCTGCGGCGAGCGGTATCAGCTCACTCAAAGGCGG
TAATACGGTTATCCACAGAATCAGGGGATAACGCAGGAAAGAACATGTGAGCAAAAGGCCAGCAAAAGGC
CAGGAACCGTAAAAAGGCCGCGTTGCTGGCGTTTTTCCACAGGCTCCGCCCCCCTGACGAGCATCACAAA
AATCGACGCTCAAGTCAGAGGTGGCGAAACCCGACAGGACTATAAAGATACCAGGCGTTTCCCCCTGGAA
GCTCCCTCGTGCGCTCTCCTGTTCCGACCCTGCCGCTTACCGGATACCTGTCCGCCTTTCTCCCTTCGGG
AAGCGTGGCGCTTTCTCATAGCTCACGCTGTAGGTATCTCAGTTCGGTGTAGGTCGTTCGCTCCAAGCTG
GGCTGTGTGCACGAACCCCCCGTTCAGCCCGACCGCTGCGCCTTATCCGGTAACTATCGTCTTGAGTCCA
ACCCGGTAAGACACGACTTATCGCCACTGGCAGCAGCCACTGGTAACAGGATTAGCAGAGCGAGGTATGT
AGGCGGTGCTACAGAGTTCTTGAAGTGGTGGCCTAACTACGGCTACACTAG
